>Addgene plasmid #157790 | pWM_12x601_35bpLinker | addgene full sequence | sequence record 357063 | Addgene NGS Result
CTTGAATAGCGGTAAAATCCTTGAGAGTTTTCGCCCTGAAGAGCGTTTTCCAATGATGAGCACTTTCAAA
GTTCTGCTATGTGGAGCAGTATTATCCCGTGTAGATGCGGGGCAAGAGCAACTCGGACGACGGATATCCT
ATTCGCAGAATGACTTGGTTGAATACTCCCCAGTGACAGAAAAGCACCTTACGGACGGAATGACGGTAAG
AGAATTATGTAGTGCCGCCATAACGATGAGTGATAACACTGCGGCGAACTTACTTCTGACAACCATCGGT
GGACCGAAGGAATTAACCGCTTTTTTGCACAATATGGGAGACCATGTAACTCGCCTTGACCGTTGGGAAC
CAGAACTGAATGAAGCCATACCAAACGACGAGCGAGACACCACAATGCCTGCGGCAATGGCAACAACATT
ACGCAAACTGATATCTGGCGAACTACTTACTCTGGCTTCACGGCAACAATTAATAGACTGGCTTGAAGCG
GATAAAGTTGCAGGACCACTACTGCGTTCGGCACTTCCTGCTGGCTGGTTTATTGCTGATAAATCTGGGG
CAGGAGAGCGTGGTTCACGGGGTATCATTGCCGCACTTGGACCAGATGGTAAGCCTTCCCGTATCGTAGT
TATCTACACGACGGGTAGTCAGGCAACTATGGACGAACGAAATAGACAGATTGCTGAAATAGGGGCTTCA
CTGATTAAGCATTGGTAAACCGATATCATTAAAGGCTCCTTTTGGAGCCTTTTTTTTTGGACGGACCGAG
TAGAAAAGATCAAAGGATCTTCTTGAGATCCTTTTTTTCTGCGCGTAATCTGCTGCTTGCAAACAAAAAA
ACCACCGCTACCAGCGGTGGTATGTTTGCCGGATCAAGAGCTACCAACTCTTTTTCCGAAGGTAACTGGC
TTCAGCAGAGCGCAGATACCAAATACTGTTCTTCTAGTGTAGCCGGATATCGGCCACCACTTCAAGAACT
CTGTAGCACCGCCTACATACCTCGCTCTGCTAATCCTGTTACCAGTGGCTGCTGCCAGTGGCGATAAGTC
GTGTCTTACCGGGTTGGACTCAAGACGATAGTTACCGGATAAGGCGCAGCGGTCGGGCTGAACGGGGGGT
TCGTGCACACAGCCCAGCTTGGAGCGAACGACCTACACCGAACTGAGATACCTACAGCGTGAGCTATGAG
AAAGCGCCACGTTCCGATATCGAGAAAGGCGGACAGGTATCCGGTAAGCGGCAGGGTCGGAACAGGAGAG
CGCACGAGGGAGCTTCCAGGGGGAAACGCCTGGTATCTTTATAGTCCTGTCGGGTTTCGCCACCTCTGAC
TTGAGCGTCGATTTTTGTGATGCTCGTCAGGGGGGCGGAGCCTATGGAAAAACGCCAGCAACGCGGCCTT
TTTACGGTTCCTGAATTGATTAATGTGAGTTAGCTCACTCATTAGGCACCCCAGGCTTTACACTTTATGC
TGCCGGCTCGTATGTTGTGTGGAATTGTGAGCGGATAACAATTTCACACAGGAAACAGCTATGACTATGA
TTACGCCCAAGCTTGATATCATGACAGGATGGGAACAGGATGTATATATCTGACACGTGCCTGGAGACTA
GGGAGTAATCCCCTTGGCGGTTAAAACGCGGGGGACAGCGCGTACGTGCGTTTAAGCGGTGCTAGAGCTG
TCTACGACCAATTGAGCGGCCTCGGCACCGGGATTCTCCAGTTACATGATCATCCATCTAGATGGACAGG
ATGGGAACAGGATGTATATATCTGACACGTGCCTGGAGACTAGGGAGTAATCCCCTTGGCGGTTAAAACG
CGGGGGACAGCGCGTACGTGCGTTTAAGCGGTGCTAGAGCTGTCTACGACCAATTGAGCGGCCTCGGCAC
CGGGATTCTCCAGTTACATGATCATCCAGCTAGATGGACAGGATGGGAACAGGATGTATATATCTGACAC
GTGCCTGGAGACTAGGGAGTAATCCCCTTGGCGGTTAAAACGCGGGGGACAGCGCGTACGTGCGTTTAAG
CGGTGCTAGAGCTGTCTACGACCAATTGAGCGGCCTCGGCACCGGGATTCTCCAGTTACATGATCATCCA
GCTAGATGGACAGGATGGGAACAGGATGTATATATCTGACACGTGCCTGGAGACTAGGGAGTAATCCCCT
TGGCGGTTAAAACGCGGGGGACAGCGCGTACGTGCGTTTAAGCGGTGCTAGAGCTGTCTACGACCAATTG
AGCGGCCTCGGCACCGGGATTCTCCAGTTACATGATCATCCAGCTAGATGGACAGGATGGGAACAGGATG
TATATATCTGACACGTGCCTGGAGACTAGGGAGTAATCCCCTTGGCGGTTAAAACGCGGGGGACAGCGCG
TACGTGCGTTTAAGCGGTGCTAGAGCTGTCTACGACCAATTGAGCGGCCTCGGCACCGGGATTCTCCAGT
TACATGATCATCCAGCTAGATGGACAGGATGGGAACAGGATGTATATATCTGACACGTGCCTGGAGACTA
GGGAGTAATCCCCTTGGCGGTTAAAACGCGGGGGACAGCGCGTACGTGCGTTTAAGCGGTGCTAGAGCTG
TCTACGACCAATTGAGCGGCCTCGGCACCGGGATTCTCCAGTTACATGATCATCCAGCTAGATGGACAGG
ATGGGAACAGGATGTATATATCTGACACGTGCCTGGAGACTAGGGAGTAATCCCCTTGGCGGTTAAAACG
CGGGGGACAGCGCGTACGTGCGTTTAAGCGGTGCTAGAGCTGTCTACGACCAATTGAGCGGCCTCGGCAC
CGGGATTCTCCAGTTACATGATCATCCAGCTAGATGGACAGGATGGGAACAGGATGTATATATCTGACAC
GTGCCTGGAGACTAGGGAGTAATCCCCTTGGCGGTTAAAACGCGGGGGACAGCGCGTACGTGCGTTTAAG
CGGTGCTAGAGCTGTCTACGACCAATTGAGCGGCCTCGGCACCGGGATTCTCCAGTTACATGATCATCCA
GCTAGATGGACAGGATGGGAACAGGATGTATATATCTGACACGTGCCTGGAGACTAGGGAGTAATCCCCT
TGGCGGTTAAAACGCGGGGGACAGCGCGTACGTGCGTTTAAGCGGTGCTAGAGCTGTCTACGACCAATTG
AGCGGCCTCGGCACCGGGATTCTCCAGTTACATGATCATCCAGCTAGATGGACAGGATGGGAACAGGATG
TATATATCTGACACGTGCCTGGAGACTAGGGAGTAATCCCCTTGGCGGTTAAAACGCGGGGGACAGCGCG
TACGTGCGTTTAAGCGGTGCTAGAGCTGTCTACGACCAATTGAGCGGCCTCGGCACCGGGATTCTCCAGT
TACATGATCATCCAGCTAGATGGACAGGATGGGAACAGGATGTATATATCTGACACGTGCCTGGAGACTA
GGGAGTAATCCCCTTGGCGGTTAAAACGCGGGGGACAGCGCGTACGTGCGTTTAAGCGGTGCTAGAGCTG
TCTACGACCAATTGAGCGGCCTCGGCACCGGGATTCTCCAGTTACATGATCATCCAGCTAGCTGGACAGG
ATGGGAACAGGATGTATATATCTGACACGTGCCTGGAGACTAGGGAGTAATCCCCTTGGCGGTTAAAACG
CGGGGGACAGCGCGTACGTGCGTTTAAGCGGTGCTAGAGCTGTCTACGACCAATTGAGCGGCCTCGGCAC
CGGGATTCTCCAGTTACATGATCATCATGATATCGGATCCCCGGGTACCGAGCTCGAATTCGGGCTTGCC
GTCGTTTTACAGCGACGAGACTGGGAAAATCCTGGCGTTACCCAACTTAATCGCCTTGCCGCACACCCCC
CTTTCGCCAGTTGGCGTAATAGCGAAGAAGCCCGCACTGACCGCCCTTCCCAACAGTTGCGTAGTCTGAA
TGGCGAATGGCGTTAAACTAGTAGCCCGCCTAATGAGCGGGCTTTTTTTTAATTCCCCTATTTGTTTATT
TTTCTAAATACATTCAAATAGATATCCGCTCATGAGACAATAACCCTGATAAATGCTTCAATAATATTGA
AAAAGGAAGAGTATGAGTATTCAACATTTCCGTGTCGCCCTTATTCCCTTTTTTGCGGCATTTTGCCTTC
CTGTTTTTGCTCACCCAGAAACGCTCGTGAAAGTAAAAGACGCAGAGGACCAATTGGGGGCACGAGTGGG
ATACATAGAACTGGA
Features (pLannotate 1.2.2; 9 found; start..end, strand, type, name):
    719..761     +  terminator     fd terminator (fragment): central terminator from bacteriophage fd (Otsuka and Kunisawa, 1982)
    793..1380    +  rep_origin     ori: high-copy-number ColE1/pMB1/pBR322/pUC origin of replication
   1421..1442    +  protein_bind   CAP binding site: CAP binding activates transcription in the presence of cAMP. E. coli catabolite activator protein
   1457..1487    +  promoter       lac promoter: promoter for the E. coli lac operon
   1495..1511    +  protein_bind   lac operator: The lac repressor binds to the lac operator to inhibit transcription in E. coli. This inhibition can be relieved by adding lactose or isopropyl-β-D-thiogalactopyranoside (IPTG). lac repressor encoded by lacI
   3745..3771    -  misc_feature   MCS (fragment): pUC18/19 multiple cloning site
   3775..3933    +  CDS            lacZ (fragment): BGAL_ECOLI - Experimental evidence at protein level: Swiss-Prot protein existence level 1. From Escherichia coli (strain K12).
   3981..4072    +  promoter       AmpR promoter: bla
   4073..715     +  CDS            bla (across the origin): BLAT_ECOLX - Experimental evidence at protein level: Swiss-Prot protein existence level 1. TEM-type are the most prevalent beta-lactamases in enterobacteria; they hydrolyze the beta-lactam bond in susceptible beta-lactam antibiotics, thus conferring resistance to penicillins and cephalosporins. TEM-3 and TEM-4 are capable of hydrolyzing cefotaxime and ceftazidime. TEM-5 is capable of hydrolyzing ceftazidime. TEM-6 is capable of hydrolyzing ceftazidime and aztreonam. TEM-8/CAZ-2, TEM- 16/CAZ-7 and TEM-24/CAZ-6 are markedly active against ceftazidime. IRT- 4 shows resistance to beta-lactamase in
