[The description below was written by a language model from this plasmid's Addgene catalogue record and pLannotate feature annotations shown in this document.]
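Description:
pWM_12x601_35bpLinker is a small (about 4.2 kb) pUC-derived bacterial plasmid built on the pWM backbone. It serves as a propagation vehicle for a synthetic repetitive DNA template rather than as a true expression construct, although it is catalogued as a bacterial expression vector. It replicates in E. coli from a high-copy ColE1/pUC-type origin and is selected with ampicillin through the bla (TEM beta-lactamase) gene driven by its native AmpR promoter. The depositor notes that yields are only moderate despite the pUC origin, and that the plasmid is occasionally unstable in dam-/dcm- strains, which is not surprising for a tandem-repeat insert. Remnants of the pUC cloning region are also annotated: a CAP binding site, lac promoter and lac operator, fragments of the multiple cloning site and lacZ alpha, and a fragment of the phage fd terminator. None of these has a stated functional role here.

The payload is a 2,202 bp synthetic insert placed between BamHI/HindIII and HindIII sites. It consists of twelve tandem copies of the "601" sequence, generally known as the Widom high-affinity nucleosome positioning sequence, with 35 bp linkers. The automated annotation does not recognise the array, which presumably occupies the unannotated stretch between the lac operator and the MCS fragment. According to the record, EcoRV digestion releases the 12x601 array and also yields carrier DNA that prevents overassembly of nucleosomes on the array. The construct is used to reconstitute defined 12-nucleosome chromatin arrays in vitro. The associated publication used this type of template to study chromatin phase separation.
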