Addgene plasmid #157790: pWM_12x601_35bpLinker
Purpose: EcoRV digestion produces 12x601 chromatin assembly construct with 35 bp linker lengths in addition to carrier DNA that prevents overassembly of nucleosomes
Depositing lab: Michael Rosen. Depositing organization: University of Texas Southwestern Medical Center. Publication: Organization of Chromatin by Intrinsic and Regulated Phase Separation. Gibson BA, Doolittle LK, Schneider MWG, Jensen LE, Gamarra N, Henry L, Gerlich DW, Redding S, Rosen MK. Cell. 2019 Oct 3;179(2):470-484.e21. doi: 10.1016/j.cell.2019.08.037. Epub 2019 Sep 19. PubMed 31543265.
Backbone
  Vector backbone: pWM
  Vector type: Bacterial Expression
Growth in bacteria
  Bacterial resistance: Ampicillin, 100 μg/mL
  Growth temperature: 37°C
  Growth strain: DH5alpha
  Copy number: High Copy
Gene/Insert
  Gene/Insert name: 12x601_35bp linker
  Species: Synthetic
  Insert size (bp): 2202
  Cloning method: Restriction Enzyme; 5′ cloning site BamHI/HindIII (not destroyed); 3′ cloning site HindIII (not destroyed)
  Sequencing primers: 5′ AGCCCGCTCATTAGGCGGGCTAC; 3′ AGCGGATAACAATTTCACACAGG
Terms and licenses: Academic/Nonprofit Terms; Industry Terms: Not Available to Industry
Depositor comments: occasional plasmid instability in dam-/dcm- strains High copy plasmid (pUC-based, but medium yield)
How to cite: pWM_12x601_35bpLinker was a gift from Michael Rosen (Addgene plasmid # 157790 ; http://n2t.net/addgene:157790 ; RRID:Addgene_157790)
